LOCUS       Exported 5285 bp ds-DNA circular SYN 12-MAY-2021
DEFINITION  AAV vector; encodes GFP as well as a U6-driven CCR5-targeting gRNA
            (SpyCas9 scaffold).
ACCESSION   .
VERSION     .
KEYWORDS    pAAV-RSV-GFP-U6-CCR5 gRNA (SpyCas9 scaffold)
SOURCE      synthetic DNA construct
  ORGANISM  synthetic DNA construct
REFERENCE   1 (bases 1 to 5285)
  AUTHORS   Bubeck F, Hoffmann MD, Harteveld Z, Aschenbrenner S, Bietz A,
            Waldhauer MC, Borner K, Fakhiri J, Schmelas C, Dietz L, Grimm D,
            Correia BE, Eils R, Niopek D
  TITLE     Engineered anti-CRISPR proteins for optogenetic control of
            CRISPR-Cas9.
  JOURNAL   Nat Methods. 2018 Oct 30. pii: 10.1038/s41592-018-0178-9. doi:
            10.1038/s41592-018-0178-9.
  PUBMED    30377362
REFERENCE   2 (bases 1 to 5285)
  AUTHORS   .
  TITLE     Direct Submission
  JOURNAL   Exported May 12, 2021 from SnapGene Server 1.1.58
            http://www.snapgene.com
FEATURES             Location/Qualifiers
     source          1..5285
                     /organism="synthetic DNA construct"
                     /mol_type="other DNA"
     promoter        24..128
                     /gene="bla"
                     /label=AmpR promoter
     CDS             129..989
                     /codon_start=1
                     /gene="bla"
                     /product="beta-lactamase"
                     /label=AmpR
                     /note="confers resistance to ampicillin, carbenicillin, and
                     related antibiotics"
                     /translation="MSIQHFRVALIPFFAAFCLPVFAHPETLVKVKDAEDQLGARVGYI
                     ELDLNSGKILESFRPEERFPMMSTFKVLLCGAVLSRIDAGQEQLGRRIHYSQNDLVEYS
                     PVTEKHLTDGMTVRELCSAAITMSDNTAANLLLTTIGGPKELTAFLHNMGDHVTRLDRW
                     EPELNEAIPNDERDTTMPVAMATTLRKLLTGELLTLASRQQLIDWMEADKVAGPLLRSA
                     LPAGWFIADKSGAGERGSRGIIAALGPDGKPSRIVVIYTTGSQATMDERNRQIAEIGAS
                     LIKHW"
     primer_bind     complement(347..366)
                     /label=Amp-R
                     /note="Ampicillin resistance gene, reverse primer"
     rep_origin      1160..1748
                     /direction=RIGHT
                     /label=ori
                     /note="high-copy-number ColE1/pMB1/pBR322/pUC origin of
                     replication"
     primer_bind     1649..1668
                     /label=pBR322ori-F
                     /note="pBR322 origin, forward primer"
     primer_bind     1902..1919
                     /label=L4440
                     /note="L4440 vector, forward primer"
     protein_bind    2036..2057
                     /label=CAP binding site
                     /bound_moiety="E. coli catabolite activator protein"
                     /note="CAP binding activates transcription in the presence
                     of cAMP."
     promoter        2072..2102
                     /label=lac promoter
                     /note="promoter for the E. coli lac operon"
     protein_bind    2110..2126
                     /label=lac operator
                     /bound_moiety="lac repressor encoded by lacI"
                     /note="The lac repressor binds to the lac operator to
                     inhibit transcription in E. coli. This inhibition can be
                     relieved by adding lactose or
                     isopropyl-beta-D-thiogalactopyranoside (IPTG)."
     primer_bind     2115..2137
                     /label=M13/pUC Reverse
                     /note="In lacZ gene"
     primer_bind     2134..2150
                     /label=M13 rev
                     /note="common sequencing primer, one of multiple similar
                     variants"
     primer_bind     2134..2150
                     /label=M13 Reverse
                     /note="In lacZ gene. Also called M13-rev"
     primer_bind     2169..2189
                     /label=T3
                     /note="T3 promoter, forward primer"
     promoter        2171..2189
                     /label=T3 promoter
                     /note="promoter for bacteriophage T3 RNA polymerase"
     promoter        2627..2867
                     /label=U6 promoter
                     /note="RNA polymerase III promoter for human U6 snRNA"
     primer_bind     2627..2647
                     /label=hU6-F
                     /note="Human U6 promoter, forward primer"
     primer_bind     2798..2817
                     /label=LKO.1 5'
                     /note="Human U6 promoter, forward primer"
     CDS             complement(3065..3781)
                     /codon_start=1
                     /product="enhanced GFP"
                     /label=EGFP
                     /translation="MVSKGEELFTGVVPILVELDGDVNGHKFSVSGEGEGDATYGKLTL
                     KFICTTGKLPVPWPTLVTTLTYGVQCFSRYPDHMKQHDFFKSAMPEGYVQERTIFFKDD
                     GNYKTRAEVKFEGDTLVNRIELKGIDFKEDGNILGHKLEYNYNSHNVYIMADKQKNGIK
                     VNFKIRHNIEDGSVQLADHYQQNTPIGDGPVLLPDNHYLSTQSALSKDPNEKRDHMVLL
                     EFVTAAGITLGMDELYK"
     primer_bind     complement(3107..3128)
                     /label=EGFP-C
                     /note="EGFP, forward primer"
     primer_bind     3456..3475
                     /label=EXFP-R
                     /note="For distinguishing EGFP variants, reverse primer"
     primer_bind     3715..3736
                     /label=EGFP-N
                     /note="EGFP, reverse primer"
     regulatory      3778..3787
                     /regulatory_class="other"
                     /note="vertebrate consensus sequence for strong initiation
                     of translation (Kozak, 1987)"
     primer_bind     4365..4384
                     /label=pRS-marker
                     /note="pRS vectors, use to sequence yeast selectable
                     marker"
     primer_bind     complement(4641..4660)
                     /label=T7
                     /note="T7 promoter, forward primer"
     promoter        complement(4642..4660)
                     /label=T7 promoter
                     /note="promoter for bacteriophage T7 RNA polymerase"
     primer_bind     complement(4670..4687)
                     /label=M13 Forward
                     /note="In lacZ gene. Also called M13-F20 or M13 (-21)
                     Forward"
     primer_bind     complement(4670..4686)
                     /label=M13 fwd
                     /note="common sequencing primer, one of multiple similar
                     variants"
     primer_bind     complement(4679..4701)
                     /label=M13/pUC Forward
                     /note="In lacZ gene"
     rep_origin      4828..5283
                     /direction=RIGHT
                     /label=f1 ori
                     /note="f1 bacteriophage origin of replication; arrow
                     indicates direction of (+) strand synthesis"
     primer_bind     complement(4915..4934)
                     /label=F1ori-R
                     /note="F1 origin, reverse primer"
     primer_bind     5125..5146
                     /label=F1ori-F
                     /note="F1 origin, forward primer"
ORIGIN
        1 gtggcacttt tcggggaaat gtgcgcggaa cccctatttg tttatttttc taaatacatt
       61 caaatatgta tccgctcatg agacaataac cctgataaat gcttcaataa tattgaaaaa
      121 ggaagagtat gagtattcaa catttccgtg tcgcccttat tccctttttt gcggcatttt
      181 gccttcctgt ttttgctcac ccagaaacgc tggtgaaagt aaaagatgct gaagatcagt
      241 tgggtgcacg agtgggttac atcgaactgg atctcaacag cggtaagatc cttgagagtt
      301 ttcgccccga agaacgtttt ccaatgatga gcacttttaa agttctgcta tgtggcgcgg
      361 tattatcccg tattgacgcc gggcaagagc aactcggtcg ccgcatacac tattctcaga
      421 atgacttggt tgagtactca ccagtcacag aaaagcatct tacggatggc atgacagtaa
      481 gagaattatg cagtgctgcc ataaccatga gtgataacac tgcggccaac ttacttctga
      541 caacgatcgg aggaccgaag gagctaaccg cttttttgca caacatgggg gatcatgtaa
      601 ctcgccttga tcgttgggaa ccggagctga atgaagccat accaaacgac gagcgtgaca
      661 ccacgatgcc tgtagcaatg gcaacaacgt tgcgcaaact attaactggc gaactactta
      721 ctctagcttc ccggcaacaa ttaatagact ggatggaggc ggataaagtt gcaggaccac
      781 ttctgcgctc ggcccttccg gctggctggt ttattgctga taaatctgga gccggtgagc
      841 gtgggtctcg cggtatcatt gcagcactgg ggccagatgg taagccctcc cgtatcgtag
      901 ttatctacac gacggggagt caggcaacta tggatgaacg aaatagacag atcgctgaga
      961 taggtgcctc actgattaag cattggtaac tgtcagacca agtttactca tatatacttt
     1021 agattgattt aaaacttcat ttttaattta aaaggatcta ggtgaagatc ctttttgata
     1081 atctcatgac caaaatccct taacgtgagt tttcgttcca ctgagcgtca gaccccgtag
     1141 aaaagatcaa aggatcttct tgagatcctt tttttctgcg cgtaatctgc tgcttgcaaa
     1201 caaaaaaacc accgctacca gcggtggttt gtttgccgga tcaagagcta ccaactcttt
     1261 ttccgaaggt aactggcttc agcagagcgc agataccaaa tactgtcctt ctagtgtagc
     1321 cgtagttagg ccaccacttc aagaactctg tagcaccgcc tacatacctc gctctgctaa
     1381 tcctgttacc agtggctgct gccagtggcg ataagtcgtg tcttaccggg ttggactcaa
     1441 gacgatagtt accggataag gcgcagcggt cgggctgaac ggggggttcg tgcacacagc
     1501 ccagcttgga gcgaacgacc tacaccgaac tgagatacct acagcgtgag ctatgagaaa
     1561 gcgccacgct tcccgaaggg agaaaggcgg acaggtatcc ggtaagcggc agggtcggaa
     1621 caggagagcg cacgagggag cttccagggg gaaacgcctg gtatctttat agtcctgtcg
     1681 ggtttcgcca cctctgactt gagcgtcgat ttttgtgatg ctcgtcaggg gggcggagcc
     1741 tatggaaaaa cgccagcaac gcggcctttt tacggttcct ggccttttgc tggccttttg
     1801 ctcacatgtt ctttcctgcg ttatcccctg attctgtgga taaccgtatt accgcctttg
     1861 agtgagctga taccgctcgc cgcagccgaa cgaccgagcg cagcgagtca gtgagcgagg
     1921 aagcggaaga gcgcccaata cgcaaaccgc ctctccccgc gcgttggccg attcattaat
     1981 gcagctggca cgacaggttt cccgactgga aagcgggcag tgagcgcaac gcaattaatg
     2041 tgagttagct cactcattag gcaccccagg ctttacactt tatgcttccg gctcgtatgt
     2101 tgtgtggaat tgtgagcgga taacaatttc acacaggaaa cagctatgac catgattacg
     2161 ccaagcgcgc aattaaccct cactaaaggg aacaaaagct gggtaccact agtatgcatc
     2221 ctgcaggacg cgtcctaccc actccctcta tgcgcgctcg ctcactcact cggccctgga
     2281 gaccaaaggt ctccagactg ccggcctctg gccggcaggg ccgagtgagt gagcgagcgc
     2341 gcatagaggg agtgggtacc tccatcatct aggtttgcca gatctgatat cggcgcgccc
     2401 gagtccaaca cccgtgggaa tcccatgggc accatggccc ctcgctccaa aaatgctttc
     2461 gcgtcgcgca gacactgctc ggtagtttcg gggatcagcg tttgagtaag agcccgcgtc
     2521 tgaaccctcc gcgccgcccc ggccccagtg gaaagacgcg caggcaaaac gcaccacgtg
     2581 acggagcgtg accgcgcgcc gagcgcgcgc caaggtcggg caggaagagg gcctatttcc
     2641 catgattcct tcatatttgc atatacgata caaggctgtt agagagataa ttagaattaa
     2701 tttgactgta aacacaaaga tattagtaca aaatacgtga cgtagaaagt aataatttct
     2761 tgggtagttt gcagttttaa aattatgttt taaaatggac tatcatatgc ttaccgtaac
     2821 ttgaaagtat ttcgatttct tggctttata tatcttgtgg aaaggacgaa acaccgtgac
     2881 atcaattatt atacatgttt aagagctatg ctggaaacag catagcaagt ttaaataagg
     2941 ctagtccgtt atcaacttga aaaagtggca ccgagtcggt gctttttttg cggccgcctc
     3001 gagtgatcaa aaaaccaaca cacgcttcca atgaaaataa acgatccttt attgctagcc
     3061 tttacttgta cagctcgtcc atgccgagag tgatcccggc ggcggtcacg aactccagca
     3121 ggaccatgtg atcgcgcttc tcgttggggt ctttgctcag ggcggactgg gtgctcaggt
     3181 agtggttgtc gggcagcaac acggggccgt cgccgatggg ggtgttctgc tggtagtggt
     3241 cggcgagctg cacgctgccg tcctcgatgt tgtggcggat cttgaagttc accttgatgc
     3301 cgttcttctg cttgtcggcc atgatataga cgttgtggct gttgtagttg tactccagct
     3361 tgtgccccag gatgttgccg tcctccttga agtcgatgcc cttcagctcg atgcggttca
     3421 ccagggtgtc gccctcgaac ttcacctcgg cgcgggtctt gtagttgccg tcgtccttga
     3481 agaagatggt gcgctcctgg acgtagcctt cgggcatggc ggacttgaag aagtcgtgct
     3541 gcttcatgtg gtcggggtag cggctgaagc actgcacgcc gtaggtcagg gtggtcacga
     3601 gggtgggcca gggcacgggc agcttgccgg tggtgcagat gaacttcagg gtcagcttgc
     3661 cgtaggtggc atcgccctcg ccctcgccgg acacgctgaa cttgtggccg tttacgtcgc
     3721 cgtccagctc gaccaggatg ggcaccaccc cggtgaacag ctcctcgccc ttgctcacca
     3781 tggtggcgac cggtggatcc cgggcccgcg gtacccagct tggaggtgca caccaatgtg
     3841 gtgaatggtc aaatggcgtt tattgtatcg agctaggcac ttaaatacaa tatctctgca
     3901 atgcggaatt cagtggttcg tccaatccat gtcagacccg tctgttgcct tcctaataag
     3961 gcacgatcgt accaccttac ttccaccaat cggcatgcac ggtgcttttt ctctccttgt
     4021 aaggcatgtt gctaactcat ccttaccatg ttgcaagact accaagagta tttgcataag
     4081 actacatttc cccctcccta tgcaaaagcg aaactactat atcctgaggg gactcctaac
     4141 cgcgtacaac cgaagccccg cttttcgcct aaacacaccc tagtcccctc agatacgcgt
     4201 atatctggcc cgtacatcgc gaagcagcgc aaaacgccta accctaagca gattcttcat
     4261 gcaattgtcg gtcaagcctt gccttgttgt agcttaaatt ttgctcgcgc actactcagc
     4321 gacctccaac acacaagcag ggagcagata ctggcttaac tatgcggcat cagagcagat
     4381 tgtactgaga gtgcaccata cggatctgcg atgataagct gtcaaacatg agaattggtc
     4441 gacgatatca gatctaggaa cccctagtga tggagttggc cactccctct ctgcgcgctc
     4501 gctcgctcac tgaggccgcc cgggcaaagc ccgggcgtcg ggcgaccttt ggtcgcccgg
     4561 cctcagtgag cgagcgagcg cgcagagagg gagtggcccc cccccccccc cccccctgca
     4621 ttctagagag ctccaattcg ccctatagtg agtcgtatta cgcgcgctca ctggccgtcg
     4681 ttttacaacg tcgtgactgg gaaaaccctg gcgttaccca acttaatcgc cttgcagcac
     4741 atcccccttt cgccagctgg cgtaatagcg aagaggcccg caccgatcgc ccttcccaac
     4801 agttgcgcag cctgaatggc gaatgggnnn nnnnnnnnnn nnnnnnnnnn nnnnnnnnnn
     4861 nnnnnnnnnn nnnnnnnnnn nnnnnnnnnn nnnnnnnnnn nnnnnnnnnn nnnnnnnnnn
     4921 nnnnnnnnnn nnnnnnnnnn nnnnnnnnnn ncnnnnnnnn nnnnnnnnnn nnnnnnnnnn
     4981 nnnnnnnnnn nnnnnnnnnn nnnnnnnnnn nnnnnnnnnn nnnnnnnnnn nnnnnnnnnn
     5041 nnnannnnnn nnnnnnnnnn nnnnnnnnnn nnnnnnnnnn nnnnnnnnnn nnncctttga
     5101 cgttggagtc cacgttcttt aatagtggac tcttgttcca aactggaaca acactcaacc
     5161 ctatctcggt ctattctttt gatttataag ggattttgcc gatttcggcc tattggttaa
     5221 aaaatgagct gatttaacaa aaatttaacg cgaattttaa caaaatatta acgcttacaa
     5281 tttag
//
