LOCUS       Exported 5281 bp ds-DNA circular SYN 12-MAY-2021
DEFINITION  AAV vector; encodes GFP as well as a U6-driven CCR5-targeting gRNA
            (SpyCas9 scaffold).
ACCESSION   .
VERSION     .
KEYWORDS    pAAV-RSV-GFP-U6-CCR5 gRNA (SpyCas9 scaffold)
SOURCE      synthetic DNA construct
  ORGANISM  synthetic DNA construct
REFERENCE   1 (bases 1 to 5281)
  AUTHORS   Bubeck F, Hoffmann MD, Harteveld Z, Aschenbrenner S, Bietz A,
            Waldhauer MC, Borner K, Fakhiri J, Schmelas C, Dietz L, Grimm D,
            Correia BE, Eils R, Niopek D
  TITLE     Engineered anti-CRISPR proteins for optogenetic control of
            CRISPR-Cas9.
  JOURNAL   Nat Methods. 2018 Oct 30. pii: 10.1038/s41592-018-0178-9. doi:
            10.1038/s41592-018-0178-9.
  PUBMED    30377362
REFERENCE   2 (bases 1 to 5281)
  AUTHORS   .
  TITLE     Direct Submission
  JOURNAL   Exported May 12, 2021 from SnapGene Server 1.1.58
            http://www.snapgene.com
FEATURES             Location/Qualifiers
     source          1..5281
                     /organism="synthetic DNA construct"
                     /mol_type="other DNA"
     promoter        24..128
                     /gene="bla"
                     /label=AmpR promoter
     CDS             129..989
                     /codon_start=1
                     /gene="bla"
                     /product="beta-lactamase"
                     /label=AmpR
                     /note="confers resistance to ampicillin, carbenicillin, and
                     related antibiotics"
                     /translation="MSIQHFRVALIPFFAAFCLPVFAHPETLVKVKDAEDQLGARVGYI
                     ELDLNSGKILESFRPEERFPMMSTFKVLLCGAVLSRIDAGQEQLGRRIHYSQNDLVEYS
                     PVTEKHLTDGMTVRELCSAAITMSDNTAANLLLTTIGGPKELTAFLHNMGDHVTRLDRW
                     EPELNEAIPNDERDTTMPVAMATTLRKLLTGELLTLASRQQLIDWMEADKVAGPLLRSA
                     LPAGWFIADKSGAGERGSRGIIAALGPDGKPSRIVVIYTTGSQATMDERNRQIAEIGAS
                     LIKHW"
     primer_bind     complement(347..366)
                     /label=Amp-R
                     /note="Ampicillin resistance gene, reverse primer"
     rep_origin      1160..1748
                     /direction=RIGHT
                     /label=ori
                     /note="high-copy-number ColE1/pMB1/pBR322/pUC origin of
                     replication"
     primer_bind     1649..1668
                     /label=pBR322ori-F
                     /note="pBR322 origin, forward primer"
     primer_bind     1902..1919
                     /label=L4440
                     /note="L4440 vector, forward primer"
     protein_bind    2036..2057
                     /label=CAP binding site
                     /bound_moiety="E. coli catabolite activator protein"
                     /note="CAP binding activates transcription in the presence
                     of cAMP."
     promoter        2072..2102
                     /label=lac promoter
                     /note="promoter for the E. coli lac operon"
     protein_bind    2110..2126
                     /label=lac operator
                     /bound_moiety="lac repressor encoded by lacI"
                     /note="The lac repressor binds to the lac operator to
                     inhibit transcription in E. coli. This inhibition can be
                     relieved by adding lactose or
                     isopropyl-beta-D-thiogalactopyranoside (IPTG)."
     primer_bind     2115..2137
                     /label=M13/pUC Reverse
                     /note="In lacZ gene"
     primer_bind     2134..2150
                     /label=M13 rev
                     /note="common sequencing primer, one of multiple similar
                     variants"
     primer_bind     2134..2150
                     /label=M13 Reverse
                     /note="In lacZ gene. Also called M13-rev"
     primer_bind     2169..2189
                     /label=T3
                     /note="T3 promoter, forward primer"
     promoter        2171..2189
                     /label=T3 promoter
                     /note="promoter for bacteriophage T3 RNA polymerase"
     promoter        2626..2866
                     /label=U6 promoter
                     /note="RNA polymerase III promoter for human U6 snRNA"
     primer_bind     2626..2646
                     /label=hU6-F
                     /note="Human U6 promoter, forward primer"
     primer_bind     2797..2816
                     /label=LKO.1 5'
                     /note="Human U6 promoter, forward primer"
     CDS             complement(3061..3780)
                     /codon_start=1
                     /product="the original enhanced GFP (Yang et al., 1996)"
                     /label=EGFP
                     /note="mammalian codon-optimized"
                     /translation="MVSKGEELFTGVVPILVELDGDVNGHKFSVSGEGEGDATYGKLTL
                     KFICTTGKLPVPWPTLVTTLTYGVQCFSRYPDHMKQHDFFKSAMPEGYVQERTIFFKDD
                     GNYKTRAEVKFEGDTLVNRIELKGIDFKEDGNILGHKLEYNYNSHNVYIMADKQKNGIK
                     VNFKIRHNIEDGSVQLADHYQQNTPIGDGPVLLPDNHYLSTQSALSKDPNEKRDHMVLL
                     EFVTAAGITLGMDELYK"
     CDS             complement(3064..3780)
                     /codon_start=1
                     /product="enhanced GFP"
                     /label=EGFP
                     /translation="MVSKGEELFTGVVPILVELDGDVNGHKFSVSGEGEGDATYGKLTL
                     KFICTTGKLPVPWPTLVTTLTYGVQCFSRYPDHMKQHDFFKSAMPEGYVQERTIFFKDD
                     GNYKTRAEVKFEGDTLVNRIELKGIDFKEDGNILGHKLEYNYNSHNVYIMADKQKNGIK
                     VNFKIRHNIEDGSVQLADHYQQNTPIGDGPVLLPDNHYLSTQSALSKDPNEKRDHMVLL
                     EFVTAAGITLGMDELYK"
     primer_bind     complement(3106..3127)
                     /label=EGFP-C
                     /note="EGFP, forward primer"
     primer_bind     3455..3474
                     /label=EXFP-R
                     /note="For distinguishing EGFP variants, reverse primer"
     primer_bind     3714..3735
                     /label=EGFP-N
                     /note="EGFP, reverse primer"
     regulatory      3777..3786
                     /regulatory_class="other"
                     /note="vertebrate consensus sequence for strong initiation
                     of translation (Kozak, 1987)"
     promoter        complement(3824..4085)
                     /label=RSV promoter
                     /note="Rous sarcoma virus enhancer/promoter"
     primer_bind     4362..4381
                     /label=pRS-marker
                     /note="pRS vectors, use to sequence yeast selectable
                     marker"
     primer_bind     complement(4639..4658)
                     /label=T7
                     /note="T7 promoter, forward primer"
     promoter        complement(4640..4658)
                     /label=T7 promoter
                     /note="promoter for bacteriophage T7 RNA polymerase"
     primer_bind     complement(4668..4685)
                     /label=M13 Forward
                     /note="In lacZ gene. Also called M13-F20 or M13 (-21)
                     Forward"
     primer_bind     complement(4668..4684)
                     /label=M13 fwd
                     /note="common sequencing primer, one of multiple similar
                     variants"
     primer_bind     complement(4677..4699)
                     /label=M13/pUC Forward
                     /note="In lacZ gene"
     rep_origin      4826..5281
                     /direction=RIGHT
                     /label=f1 ori
                     /note="f1 bacteriophage origin of replication; arrow
                     indicates direction of (+) strand synthesis"
     primer_bind     complement(4913..4932)
                     /label=F1ori-R
                     /note="F1 origin, reverse primer"
     primer_bind     5123..5144
                     /label=F1ori-F
                     /note="F1 origin, forward primer"
ORIGIN
        1 gtggcacttt tcggggaaat gtgcgcggaa cccctatttg tttatttttc taaatacatt
       61 caaatatgta tccgctcatg agacaataac cctgataaat gcttcaataa tattgaaaaa
      121 ggaagagtat gagtattcaa catttccgtg tcgcccttat tccctttttt gcggcatttt
      181 gccttcctgt ttttgctcac ccagaaacgc tggtgaaagt aaaagatgct gaagatcagt
      241 tgggtgcacg agtgggttac atcgaactgg atctcaacag cggtaagatc cttgagagtt
      301 ttcgccccga agaacgtttt ccaatgatga gcacttttaa agttctgcta tgtggcgcgg
      361 tattatcccg tattgacgcc gggcaagagc aactcggtcg ccgcatacac tattctcaga
      421 atgacttggt tgagtactca ccagtcacag aaaagcatct tacggatggc atgacagtaa
      481 gagaattatg cagtgctgcc ataaccatga gtgataacac tgcggccaac ttacttctga
      541 caacgatcgg aggaccgaag gagctaaccg cttttttgca caacatgggg gatcatgtaa
      601 ctcgccttga tcgttgggaa ccggagctga atgaagccat accaaacgac gagcgtgaca
      661 ccacgatgcc tgtagcaatg gcaacaacgt tgcgcaaact attaactggc gaactactta
      721 ctctagcttc ccggcaacaa ttaatagact ggatggaggc ggataaagtt gcaggaccac
      781 ttctgcgctc ggcccttccg gctggctggt ttattgctga taaatctgga gccggtgagc
      841 gtgggtctcg cggtatcatt gcagcactgg ggccagatgg taagccctcc cgtatcgtag
      901 ttatctacac gacggggagt caggcaacta tggatgaacg aaatagacag atcgctgaga
      961 taggtgcctc actgattaag cattggtaac tgtcagacca agtttactca tatatacttt
     1021 agattgattt aaaacttcat ttttaattta aaaggatcta ggtgaagatc ctttttgata
     1081 atctcatgac caaaatccct taacgtgagt tttcgttcca ctgagcgtca gaccccgtag
     1141 aaaagatcaa aggatcttct tgagatcctt tttttctgcg cgtaatctgc tgcttgcaaa
     1201 caaaaaaacc accgctacca gcggtggttt gtttgccgga tcaagagcta ccaactcttt
     1261 ttccgaaggt aactggcttc agcagagcgc agataccaaa tactgttctt ctagtgtagc
     1321 cgtagttagg ccaccacttc aagaactctg tagcaccgcc tacatacctc gctctgctaa
     1381 tcctgttacc agtggctgct gccagtggcg ataagtcgtg tcttaccggg ttggactcaa
     1441 gacgatagtt accggataag gcgcagcggt cgggctgaac ggggggttcg tgcacacagc
     1501 ccagcttgga gcgaacgacc tacaccgaac tgagatacct acagcgtgag ctatgagaaa
     1561 gcgccacgct tcccgaaggg agaaaggcgg acaggtatcc ggtaagcggc agggtcggaa
     1621 caggagagcg cacgagggag cttccagggg gaaacgcctg gtatctttat agtcctgtcg
     1681 ggtttcgcca cctctgactt gagcgtcgat ttttgtgatg ctcgtcaggg gggcggagcc
     1741 tatggaaaaa cgccagcaac gcggcctttt tacggttcct ggccttttgc tggccttttg
     1801 ctcacatgtt ctttcctgcg ttatcccctg attctgtgga taaccgtatt accgcctttg
     1861 agtgagctga taccgctcgc cgcagccgaa cgaccgagcg cagcgagtca gtgagcgagg
     1921 aagcggaaga gcgcccaata cgcaaaccgc ctctccccgc gcgttggccg attcattaat
     1981 gcagctggca cgacaggttt cccgactgga aagcgggcag tgagcgcaac gcaattaatg
     2041 tgagttagct cactcattag gcaccccagg ctttacactt tatgcttccg gctcgtatgt
     2101 tgtgtggaat tgtgagcgga taacaatttc acacaggaaa cagctatgac catgattacg
     2161 ccaagcgcgc aattaaccct cactaaaggg aacaaaagct gggtaccact agtatgcatc
     2221 ctgcaggacg cgtcctaccc actccctcta tgcgcgctcg ctcactcact cggccctgga
     2281 gaccaaaggt ctccgccctg gagaccaaag gtctccaggg ccgagtgagt gagcgagcgc
     2341 gcatagaggg agtgggtacc tccatcatct ggtttcccag atctgatatc ggcgcgcccg
     2401 agtccaacac ccgtgggaat cccatgggca ccatggcccc tcgctccaaa aatgctttcg
     2461 cgtcgcgcag acactgctcg gtagtttcgg ggatcagcgt ttgagtaaga gcccgcgtct
     2521 gaaccctccg cgccgccccg gccccagtgg aaagacgcgc aggcaaaacg caccacgtga
     2581 cggagcgtga ccgcgcgccg agcgcgcgcc aaggtcgggc aggaagaggg cctatttccc
     2641 atgattcctt catatttgca tatacgatac aaggctgtta gagagataat tagaattaat
     2701 ttgactgtaa acacaaagat attagtacaa aatacgtgac gtagaaagta ataatttctt
     2761 gggtagtttg cagttttaaa attatgtttt aaaatggact atcatatgct taccgtaact
     2821 tgaaagtatt tcgatttctt ggctttatat atcttgtgga aaggacgaaa caccgtgaca
     2881 tcaattatta tacatgttta agagctatgc tggaaacagc atagcaagtt taaataaggc
     2941 tagtccgtta tcaacttgaa aaagtggcac cgagtcggtg ctttttttgc ggccgcctcg
     3001 agtgatcaaa aaaccaacac acgcttccaa tgaaaataaa cgatccttta ttgctagcct
     3061 ttacttgtac agctcgtcca tgccgagagt gatcccggcg gcggtcacga actccagcag
     3121 gaccatgtga tcgcgcttct cgttggggtc tttgctcagg gcggactggg tgctcaggta
     3181 gtggttgtcg ggcagcagca cggggccgtc gccgatgggg gtgttctgct ggtagtggtc
     3241 ggcgagctgc acgctgccgt cctcgatgtt gtggcggatc ttgaagttca ccttgatgcc
     3301 gttcttctgc ttgtcggcca tgatatagac gttgtggctg ttgtagttgt actccagctt
     3361 gtgccccagg atgttgccgt cctccttgaa gtcgatgccc ttcagctcga tgcggttcac
     3421 cagggtgtcg ccctcgaact tcacctcggc gcgggtcttg tagttgccgt cgtccttgaa
     3481 gaagatggtg cgctcctgga cgtagccttc gggcatggcg gacttgaaga agtcgtgctg
     3541 cttcatgtgg tcggggtagc ggctgaagca ctgcacgccg taggtcaggg tggtcacgag
     3601 ggtgggccag ggcacgggca gcttgccggt ggtgcagatg aacttcaggg tcagcttgcc
     3661 gtaggtggca tcgccctcgc cctcgccgga cacgctgaac ttgtggccgt ttacgtcgcc
     3721 gtccagctcg accaggatgg gcaccacccc ggtgaacagc tcctcgccct tgctcaccat
     3781 ggtggcgacc ggtggatccc gggcccgcgg tacccagctt ggaggtgcac accaatgtgg
     3841 tgaatggtca aatggcgttt attgtatcga gctaggcact taaatacaat atctctgcaa
     3901 tgcggaattc agtggttcgt ccaatccatg tcagacccgt ctgttgcctt cctaataagg
     3961 cacgatcgta ccaccttact tccaccaatc ggcatgcacg gtgctttttc tctccttgta
     4021 aggcatgttg ctaactcatc gttaccatgt tgcaagacta caagagtatt gcataagact
     4081 acatttcccc ctccctatgc aaaagcgaaa ctactatatc ctgaggggac tcctaaccgc
     4141 gtacaaccga agccccgctt ttcgcctaaa cacaccctag tcccctcaga tacgcgtata
     4201 tctggcccgt acatcgcgaa gcagcgcaaa acgcctaacc ctaagcagat tcttcatgca
     4261 attgtcggtc aagccttgcc ttgttgtagc ttaaattttg ctcgcgcact actcagcgac
     4321 ctccaacaca caagcaggga gcagatactg gcttaactat gcggcatcag agcagattgt
     4381 actgagagtg caccatacgg atctgcgatg ataagctgtc aaacatgaga attggtcgac
     4441 gatatcagat ctgaggaacc cctagtgatg gagttggcca ctccctctct gcgcgctcgc
     4501 tcgctcactg aggccgggcg accaaaggtc gcccgacgcc cgggctttgc ccgggcggcc
     4561 tcagtgagcg agcgagcgcg carvrrggrg ggggggmsyc ccccccyccc ccyctgcatt
     4621 ctagagagct ccaattcgcc ctatagtgag tcgtattacg cgcgctcact ggccgtcgtt
     4681 ttacaacgtc gtgactggga aaaccctggc gttacccaac ttaatcgcct tgcagcacat
     4741 ccccctttcg ccagctggcg taatagcgaa gaggcccgca ccgatcgccc ttcccaacag
     4801 ttgcgcagcc tgaatgggcc acctgnnnnn nnnnnnnnnn nnnnnnnnnn nnnnnnnnnn
     4861 nnnnnnnnnn nnnnnnnnnn nnnnnnnnnn nnnnnnnnnn nnnnnnnnnn nnnnnnnnnn
     4921 nnnnnnnnnn nnnnnnnnnn nnnnnnnnnc nnnnnnnnnn nnnnnnnnnn nnnnnnnnnn
     4981 nnnnnnnnnn nnnnnnnnnn nnnnnnnnnn nnnnnnnnnn nnnnnnnnnn nnnnnnnnnn
     5041 nannnnnnnn nnnnnnnnnn nnnnnnnnnn nnnnnnnnnn nnnnnnnnnn ncctttgacg
     5101 ttggagtcca cgttctttaa tagtggactc ttgttccaaa ctggaacaac actcaaccct
     5161 atctcggtct attcttttga tttataaggg attttgccga tttcggccta ttggttaaaa
     5221 aatgagctga tttaacaaaa atttaacgcg aattttaaca aaatattaac gcttacaatt
     5281 t
//
