[The description below was written by a language model from this plasmid's Addgene catalogue record and the feature table of its GenBank file.]
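Description:
pAAV-RSV-GFP-U6-CCR5 gRNA (SpyCas9 scaffold) is a roughly 5.3 kb self-complementary AAV (scAAV) transfer plasmid for mammalian CRISPR experiments. It is maintained in E. coli through a high-copy ColE1/pUC-type origin and selected with ampicillin via the bla gene. It also carries an f1 phage origin and the lac promoter/operator, T3, T7 and M13 primer sites typical of a pBluescript-like cloning backbone.

The payload consists of two independent expression units. A human U6 RNA polymerase III promoter drives a single guide RNA made of a CCR5-targeting spacer fused to the Streptococcus pyogenes Cas9 scaffold. The guide itself is not annotated in the feature tables, but it would lie in the gap downstream of the U6 promoter. On the opposite strand, a Rous sarcoma virus enhancer/promoter drives EGFP, which is preceded by a Kozak consensus and serves as a marker for transfected or transduced cells. No Cas9 is encoded, so the nuclease must be supplied from a separate construct.

Two nearly identical sequence records are held, differing by a few base pairs, and only one annotates the RSV promoter. Neither annotates the AAV inverted terminal repeats that would flank the cassette and allow packaging into AAV particles. The depositor notes that sequencing found numerous discrepancies in the ITR regions, although the plasmid is expected to function as published. A polyadenylation signal for EGFP is also not annotated. The associated work concerns engineered anti-CRISPR proteins for optogenetic control of Cas9, where this plasmid supplies a guide against the CCR5 locus.
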