Addgene plasmid #113041: pAAV-RSV-GFP-U6-CCR5 gRNA (SpyCas9 scaffold)
Purpose: AAV vector; encodes GFP as well as a U6-driven CCR5-targeting gRNA (SpyCas9 scaffold)
Depositing lab: Dominik Niopek. Depositing organization: Universitaet Heidelberg. Publication: Engineered anti-CRISPR proteins for optogenetic control of CRISPR-Cas9. Bubeck F, Hoffmann MD, Harteveld Z, Aschenbrenner S, Bietz A, Waldhauer MC, Borner K, Fakhiri J, Schmelas C, Dietz L, Grimm D, Correia BE, Eils R, Niopek D. Nat Methods. 2018 Oct 30. pii: 10.1038/s41592-018-0178-9. doi: 10.1038/s41592-018-0178-9. PubMed 30377362.
Backbone
  Vector backbone: scAAV vector
  Total vector size (bp): 5285
  Vector type: Mammalian Expression, AAV, CRISPR, Synthetic Biology
Growth in bacteria
  Bacterial resistance: Ampicillin, 100 μg/mL
  Growth temperature: 37°C
  Growth strain: NEB Stable
  Copy number: High Copy
Gene/Insert
  Gene/Insert name: gRNA CCR5 (SpCas9 scaffold), co-expressed GFP (transfection marker)
Terms and licenses: Academic/Nonprofit Terms; Industry Terms: Not Available to Industry
Depositor comments: Addgene Next-Generation Sequence analysis identified numerous sequence discrepancies in ITR sequences. Plasmid is expected to function as described in the associated publication: PMID: 30377362
How to cite: pAAV-RSV-GFP-U6-CCR5 gRNA (SpyCas9 scaffold) was a gift from Dominik Niopek (Addgene plasmid # 113041 ; http://n2t.net/addgene:113041 ; RRID:Addgene_113041)
